>Addgene plasmid #159120 | GtCCR1_EYFP_pcDNA3.1 | addgene full sequence | sequence record 310659 | Addgene NGS Result
ACAACAAGGCAAGGCTTGACCGACAATTGCATGAAGAATCTGCTTAGGGTTAGGCGTTTTGCGCTGCTTC
GCGATGTACGGGCCAGATATACGCGTTGACATTGATTATTGACTAGTTATTAATAGTAATCAATTACGGG
GTCATTAGTTCATAGCCCATATATGGAGTTCCGCGTTACATAACTTACGGTAAATGGCCCGCCTGGCTGA
CCGCCCAACGACCCCCGCCCATTGACGTCAATAATGACGTATGTTCCCATAGTAACGCCAATAGGGACTT
TCCATTGACGTCAATGGGTGGAGTATTTACGGTAAACTGCCCACTTGGCAGTACATCAAGTGTATCATAT
GCCAAGTACGCCCCCTATTGACGTCAATGACGGTAAATGGCCCGCCTGGCATTATGCCCAGTACATGACC
TTATGGGACTTTCCTACTTGGCAGTACATCTACGTATTAGTCATCGCTATTACCATGGTGATGCGGTTTT
GGCAGTACATCAATGGGCGTGGATAGCGGTTTGACTCACGGGGATTTCCAAGTCTCCACCCCATTGACGT
CAATGGGAGTTTGTTTTGGCACCAAAATCAACGGGACTTTCCAAAATGTCGTAACAACTCCGCCCCATTG
ACGCAAATGGGCGGTAGGCGTGTACGGTGGGAGGTCTATATAAGCAGAGCTCTCTGGCTAACTAGAGAAC
CCACTGCTTACTGGCTTATCGAAATTAATACGACTCACTATAGGGAGACCCAAGCTGGCTAGTTAAGCTT
GGTACCGAGCTCGGATCCATGGTCGAGAGCTCCGCCGTCATCGCCGCCAACTGGATCAGCTTTCTGGTGA
TCGCCGGCAGCTTTGTCGTGCTGTGCTTCATCTCCCTGAGATACAAGGGCCCCGGAGGCAATGAGAACTA
CTACAATGGCTTCAGGGAGCAGAACATGCTGACAGTGATCATCAACCTGTGGTGCGCCCTGGCCTACTTC
GCCAAGGTGCTGCAGAGCCACAGCGACGACGATGGCTTCGTGCCCCTCACCAAGATCCCTTACCTGGACT
ACGCCACCACATGCCCTCTGCTGACCCTGGACCTGATGTGGTGCCTCGACGCCCCTTACAAGATCACATC
CGCCGTCCTGGTGTTCACCGTGATGATCACAGGAGTGGCCTGTTCCCTGGCCGTGGCCCCTTACAGCTTT
TACTGGTTCGCCATGGGCATGGTCCTGTTCATCTTCACATACGTGCTCATGCTGAGCATCGTCAGAGAGA
GGCTGGAGTTCATTACCCAGTGTGCCCACGACTCCAATGCCAAAAGGTCCATCAAGCACCTGAAGGCCGC
CGTGATCATCTACTTCGGCATCTGGCCCATCTTCGCCATCCTCTGGCTGCTGAGCTACAGAGCCGCCAAC
GTGATCAGCAACGACACAAACCACATCCTGCACTGCATCCTGGACGTGATCGCTAAAAGCTGCTTCGGCT
TCGTGCTGCTGCACTTCAAGATGTACTTCGACAAGAAGCTGCTGGAGAGCGGAGTGCATGAGGATGAGTT
TGCCGAGTACTCCAAGGAGGTGTCCAAGCACAGAGAGGAGAAGCCCTGGAGGAAGACCGCCAGCAGCTAC
CCTGAGTCCGACTACGACGAGCCTGTGTACATGAACGGCGAGGACCTGAACCTGAACGACCCCCCCGCTT
GGGGCGGCGCGGCCGCCGTGAGCAAGGGCGAGGAGCTGTTCACCGGGGTGGTGCCCATCCTGGTCGAGCT
GGACGGCGACGTAAACGGCCACAAGTTCAGCGTGTCCGGCGAGGGCGAGGGCGATGCCACCTACGGCAAG
CTGACCCTGAAGTTCATCTGCACCACCGGCAAGCTGCCCGTGCCCTGGCCCACCCTCGTGACCACCTTCG
GCTACGGCCTGCAGTGCTTCGCCCGCTACCCCGACCACATGAAGCAGCACGACTTCTTCAAGTCCGCCAT
GCCCGAAGGCTACGTCCAGGAGCGCACCATCTTCTTCAAGGACGACGGCAACTACAAGACCCGCGCCGAG
GTGAAGTTCGAGGGCGACACCCTGGTGAACCGCATCGAGCTGAAGGGCATCGACTTCAAGGAGGACGGCA
ACATCCTGGGGCACAAGCTGGAGTACAACTACAACAGCCACAACGTCTATATCATGGCCGACAAGCAGAA
GAACGGCATCAAGGTGAACTTCAAGATCCGCCACAACATCGAGGACGGCAGCGTGCAGCTCGCCGACCAC
TACCAGCAGAACACCCCCATCGGCGACGGCCCCGTGCTGCTGCCCGACAACCACTACCTGAGCTACCAGT
CCGCCCTGAGCAAAGACCCCAACGAGAAGCGCGATCACATGGTCCTGCTGGAGTTCGTGACCGCCGCCGG
GATCACTCTCGGCATGGACGAGCTGTACAAGTAACATATGCTCTAGAGGGCCCGCGGTTCGAAGGTAAGC
CTATCCCTAACCCTCTCCTCGGTCTCGATTCTACGCGTACCGGTCATCATCACCATCACCATTGAGTTTA
AACCCGCTGATCAGCCTCGACTGTGCCTTCTAGTTGCCAGCCATCTGTTGTTTGCCCCTCCCCCGTGCCT
TCCTTGACCCTGGAAGGTGCCACTCCCACTGTCCTTTCCTAATAAAATGAGGAAATTGCATCGCATTGTC
TGAGTAGGTGTCATTCTATTCTGGGGGGTGGGGTGGGGCAGGACAGCAAGGGGGAGGATTGGGAAGACAA
TAGCAGGCATGCTGGGGATGCGGTGGGCTCTATGGCTTCTGAGGCGGAAAGAACCAGCTGGGGCTCTAGG
GGGTATCCCC
[124 nt withheld, positions 2811-2934]
C
[91 nt withheld, positions 2936-3026]
A
[49 nt withheld, positions 3028-3076]
CCTTTGACGTTGGAGTCCACGTTCTTT
[37 nt withheld, positions 3104-3140]
ACCCTATCTCGGTCTATTCTTTTGATTTATAAGGGATTTTGCCGATTTCGGCCTATTGGTTAAAAAATGA
GCTGATTTAACAAAAATTTAACGCGAATTAATTCTGTGGAATGTGTGTCAGTTAGGGTGTGGAAAGTCCC
CAGGCTCCCCAGCAGGCAGAAGTATGCAAAGCATGCATCTCAATTAGTCAGCAACCAGGTGTGGAAAGTC
CCCAGGCTCCCCAGCAGGCAGAAGTATGCAAAGCATGCATCTCAATTAGTCAGCAACCATAGTCCCGCCC
CTAACTCCGCCCATCCCGCCCCTAACTCCGCCCAGTTCCGCCCATTCTCCGCCCCATGGCTGACTAATTT
TTTTTATTTATGCAGAGGCCGAGGCCGCCTCTGCCTCTGAGCTATTCCAGAAGTAGTGAGGAGGCTTTTT
TGGAGGCCTAGGCTTTTGCAAAAAGCTCCCGGGAGCTTGTATATCCATTTTCGGATCTGATCAAGAGACA
GGATGAGGATCGTTTCGCATGATTGAACAAGATGGATTGCACGCAGGTTCTCCGGCCGCTTGGGTGGAGA
GGCTATTCGGCTATGACTGGGCACAACAGACAATCGGCTGCTCTGATGCCGCCGTGTTCCGGCTGTCAGC
GCAGGGGCGCCCGGTTCTTTTTGTCAAGACCGACCTGTCCGGTGCCCTGAATGAACTGCAGGACGAGGCA
GCGCGGCTATCGTGGCTGGCCACGACGGGCGTTCCTTGCGCAGCTGTGCTCGACGTTGTCACTGAAGCGG
GAAGGGACTGGCTGCTATTGGGCGAAGTGCCGGGGCAGGATCTCCTGTCATCTCACCTTGCTCCTGCCGA
GAAAGTATCCATCATGGCTGATGCAATGCGGCGGCTGCATACGCTTGATCCGGCTACCTGCCCATTCGAC
CACCAAGCGAAACATCGCATCGAGCGAGCACGTACTCGGATGGAAGCCGGTCTTGTCGATCAGGATGATC
TGGACGAAGAGCATCAGGGGCTCGCGCCAGCCGAACTGTTCGCCAGGCTCAAGGCGCGCATGCCCGACGG
CGAGGATCTCGTCGTGACCCATGGCGATGCCTGCTTGCCGAATATCATGGTGGAAAATGGCCGCTTTTCT
GGATTCATCGACTGTGGCCGGCTGGGTGTGGCGGACCGCTATCAGGACATAGCGTTGGCTACCCGTGATA
TTGCTGAAGAGCTTGGCGGCGAATGGGCTGACCGCTTCCTCGTGCTTTACGGTATCGCCGCTCCCGATTC
GCAGCGCATCGCCTTCTATCGCCTTCTTGACGAGTTCTTCTGAGCGGGACTCTGGGGTTCGCGAAATGAC
CGACCAAGCGACGCCCAACCTGCCATCACGAGATTTCGATTCCACCGCCGCCTTCTATGAAAGGTTGGGC
TTCGGAATCGTTTTCCGGGACGCCGGCTGGATGATCCTCCAGCGCGGGGATCTCATGCTGGAGTTCTTCG
CCCACCCCAACTTGTTTATTGCAGCTTATAATGGTTACAAATAAAGCAATAGCATCACAAATTTCACAAA
TAAAGCATTTTTTTCACTGCATTCTAGTTGTGGTTTGTCCAAACTCATCAATGTATCTTATCATGTCTGT
ATACCGTCGACCTCTAGCTAGAGCTTGGCGTAATCATGGTCATAGCTGTTTCCTGTGTGAAATTGTTATC
CGCTCACAATTCCACACAACATACGAGCCGGAAGCATAAAGTGTAAAGCCTGGGGTGCCTAATGAGTGAG
CTAACTCACATTAATTGCGTTGCGCTCACTGCCCGCTTTCCAGTCGGGAAACCTGTCGTGCCAGCTGCAT
TAATGAATCGGCCAACGCGCGGGGAGAGGCGGTTTGCGTATTGGGCGCTCTTCCGCTTCCTCGCTCACTG
ACTCGCTGCGCTCGGTCGTTCGGCTGCGGCGAGCGGTATCAGCTCACTCAAAGGCGGTAATACGGTTATC
CACAGAATCAGGGGATAACGCAGGAAAGAACATGTGAGCAAAAGGCCAGCAAAAGGCCAGGAACCGTAAA
AAGGCCGCGTTGCTGGCGTTTTTCCATAGGCTCCGCCCCCCTGACGAGCATCACAAAAATCGACGCTCAA
GTCAGAGGTGGCGAAACCCGACAGGACTATAAAGATACCAGGCGTTTCCCCCTGGAAGCTCCCTCGTGCG
CTCTCCTGTTCCGACCCTGCCGCTTACCGGATACCTGTCCGCCTTTCTCCCTTCGGGAAGCGTGGCGCTT
TCTCATAGCTCACGCTGTAGGTATCTCAGTTCGGTGTAGGTCGTTCGCTCCAAGCTGGGCTGTGTGCACG
AACCCCCCGTTCAGCCCGACCGCTGCGCCTTATCCGGTAACTATCGTCTTGAGTCCAACCCGGTAAGACA
CGACTTATCGCCACTGGCAGCAGCCACTGGTAACAGGATTAGCAGAGCGAGGTATGTAGGCGGTGCTACA
GAGTTCTTGAAGTGGTGGCCTAACTACGGCTACACTAGAAGAACAGTATTTGGTATCTGCGCTCTGCTGA
AGCCAGTTACCTTCGGAAAAAGAGTTGGTAGCTCTTGATCCGGCAAACAAACCACCGCTGGTAGCGGTGG
TTTTTTTGTTTGCAAGCAGCAGATTACGCGCAGAAAAAAAGGATCTCAAGAAGATCCTTTGATCTTTTCT
ACGGGGTCTGACGCTCAGTGGAACGAAAACTCACGTTAAGGGATTTTGGTCATGAGATTATCAAAAAGGA
TCTTCACCTAGATCCTTTTAAATTAAAAATGAAGTTTTAAATCAATCTAAAGTATATATGAGTAAACTTG
GTCTGACAGTTACCAATGCTTAATCAGTGAGGCACCTATCTCAGCGATCTGTCTATTTCGTTCATCCATA
GTTGCCTGACTCCCCGTCGTGTAGATAACTACGATACGGGAGGGCTTACCATCTGGCCCCAGTGCTGCAA
TGATACCGCGAGACCCACGCTCACCGGCTCCAGATTTATCAGCAATAAACCAGCCAGCCGGAAGGGCCGA
GCGCAGAAGTGGTCCTGCAACTTTATCCGCCTCCATCCAGTCTATTAATTGTTGCCGGGAAGCTAGAGTA
AGTAGTTCGCCAGTTAATAGTTTGCGCAACGTTGTTGCCATTGCTACAGGCATCGTGGTGTCACGCTCGT
CGTTTGGTATGGCTTCATTCAGCTCCGGTTCCCAACGATCAAGGCGAGTTACATGATCCCCCATGTTGTG
CAAAAAAGCGGTTAGCTCCTTCGGTCCTCCGATCGTTGTCAGAAGTAAGTTGGCCGCAGTGTTATCACTC
ATGGTTATGGCAGCACTGCATAATTCTCTTACTGTCATGCCATCCGTAAGATGCTTTTCTGTGACTGGTG
AGTACTCAACCAAGTCATTCTGAGAATAGTGTATGCGGCGACCGAGTTGCTCTTGCCCGGCGTCAATACG
GGATAATACCGCGCCACATAGCAGAACTTTAAAAGTGCTCATCATTGGAAAACGTTCTTCGGGGCGAAAA
CTCTCAAGGATCTTACCGCTGTTGAGATCCAGTTCGATGTAACCCACTCGTGCACCCAACTGATCTTCAG
CATCTTTTACTTTCACCAGCGTTTCTGGGTGAGCAAAAACAGGAAGGCAAAATGCCGCAAAAAAGGGAAT
AAGGGCGACACGGAAATGTTGAATACTCATACTCTTCCTTTTTCAATATTATTGAAGCATTTATCAGGGT
TATTGTCTCATGAGCGGATACATATTTGAATGTATTTAGAAAAATAAACAAATAGGGGTTCCGCGCACAT
TTCCCCGAAAAGTGCCACCTGACGTCGACGGATCGGGAGATCTCCCGATCCCCTATGGTGCACTCTCAGT
ACAATCTGCTCTGATGCCGCATAGTTAAGCCAGTATCTGCTCCCTGCTTGTGTGTTGGAGGTCGCTGAGT
AGTGCGCGAGCAAAATTTAAGCT
Features (pLannotate 1.2.2; 21 found; start..end, strand, type, name):
     98..477     +  enhancer       CMV enhancer: human cytomegalovirus immediate early enhancer
    478..681     +  promoter       CMV promoter: human cytomegalovirus (CMV) immediate early promoter
    677..710     +  LTR            5' LTR (truncated) (fragment): truncated 5' long terminal repeat (LTR) from HIV-1
    726..744     +  promoter       T7 promoter: promoter for bacteriophage T7 RNA polymerase
   1698..2414    +  CDS            EYFP: enhanced YFP mammalian codon-optimized
   2444..2485    +  CDS            V5 tag: epitope tag from simian virus 5
   2541..2765    +  polyA_signal   bGH poly(A) signal: bovine growth hormone polyadenylation signal
   2769..2790    +  promoter       SV40 promoter (fragment): SV40 enhancer and early promoter
   2811..3239    +  rep_origin     f1 ori (sequence partly withheld): f1 bacteriophage origin of replication; arrow indicates direction of (+) strand synthesis
   3253..3582    +  promoter       SV40 promoter: SV40 enhancer and early promoter
   3649..4440    +  CDS            neo: KKA2_KLEPN - Also known as kan, nptII. Experimental evidence at protein level: Swiss-Prot protein existence level 1. Resistance to kanamycin, neomycin, paromomycin, ribostamycin, butirosin and gentamicin B. From Klebsiella pneumoniae.
   4466..4624    +  CDS            ble (fragment): BLE_KLEPN - Experimental evidence at protein level: Swiss-Prot protein existence level 1. Binding protein with a strong affinity to the bleomycin family of antibiotics. Binds to CL990; an antimitotic-antibiotic compound. From Klebsiella pneumoniae.
   4619..4740    +  polyA_signal   SV40 poly(A) signal: SV40 polyadenylation signal
   4813..4829    -  protein_bind   lac operator: The lac repressor binds to the lac operator to inhibit transcription in E. coli. This inhibition can be relieved by adding lactose or isopropyl-β-D-thiogalactopyranoside (IPTG). lac repressor encoded by lacI
   4837..4867    -  promoter       lac promoter: promoter for the E. coli lac operon
   4882..4903    -  protein_bind   CAP binding site: CAP binding activates transcription in the presence of cAMP. E. coli catabolite activator protein
   4916..5008    -  CDS            lacI (fragment): lac repressor; lacI; The lac repressor binds to the lac operator to inhibit transcription in E. coli. This inhibition can be relieved by adding lactose or isopropyl-β-D-thiogalactopyranoside (IPTG).
   5191..5779    -  rep_origin     ori: high-copy-number ColE1/pMB1/pBR322/pUC origin of replication
   5950..6810    -  CDS            AmpR: β-lactamase; bla; confers resistance to ampicillin, carbenicillin, and related antibiotics
   6811..6915    -  promoter       AmpR promoter: bla
   6974..7026    -  misc_feature   bom (fragment): basis of mobility region from pBR322
