[The description below was written by a language model from this plasmid's Addgene catalogue record and pLannotate feature annotations shown in this document.]
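Description:
GtCCR1_EYFP_pcDNA3.1 is a mammalian expression plasmid of about 7.1 kb built on the pcDNA3.1(+) backbone. It carries the rhodopsin domain of GtCCR1, a cation-conducting channelrhodopsin from the cryptophyte alga Guillardia theta. It is maintained in E. coli at high copy through a ColE1/pUC-type origin and selected with ampicillin via the β-lactamase gene. An f1 origin is also present, which allows single-stranded DNA production. For mammalian cells, the backbone supplies a neomycin phosphotransferase cassette driven by the SV40 early promoter and terminated by an SV40 polyadenylation signal, which would permit G418 selection of stable transfectants.

The expression cassette uses the human cytomegalovirus immediate-early enhancer and promoter, followed by a T7 promoter that can serve for in vitro transcription. The insert of roughly 900 bp is not itself annotated in the feature table. It presumably occupies the unannotated interval between the T7 promoter and the EYFP coding sequence, consistent with the catalogue's description of a C-terminal EYFP fusion. EYFP provides a fluorescent readout of expression and membrane localisation. A V5 epitope sequence is annotated shortly downstream of EYFP, but the record does not indicate whether it is translated in frame with the fusion. The transcript ends at the bovine growth hormone polyadenylation signal. Short annotated fragments (an HIV-1 LTR piece, ble, lacI, bom) appear to be incidental sequence matches or backbone remnants rather than functional parts.

The associated publication concerns bacteriorhodopsin-like cation channelrhodopsins and their conductance mechanism. This suggests the construct is used for transient expression in cultured mammalian cells to study light-gated currents, with EYFP identifying expressing cells. The cloning sites used are not recorded.
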