Addgene plasmid #159120: GtCCR1_EYFP_pcDNA3.1
Purpose: This plasmid encodes GtCCR1 rhodopsin domain
Depositing lab: John Spudich. Depositing organization: University of Texas Health Science Center at Houston. Publication: Bacteriorhodopsin-like channelrhodopsins: Alternative mechanism for control of cation conductance. Sineshchekov OA, Govorunova EG, Li H, Spudich JL. Proc Natl Acad Sci U S A. 2017 Nov 7;114(45):E9512-E9519. doi: 10.1073/pnas.1710702114. Epub 2017 Oct 25. PubMed 29078348.
Backbone
  Vector backbone: pcDNA3.1(+)
  Backbone manufacturer: Invitrogen
  Vector type: Mammalian Expression
Growth in bacteria
  Bacterial resistance: Ampicillin, 100 μg/mL
  Growth temperature: 37°C
  Growth strain: DH5alpha
  Copy number: High Copy
Gene/Insert
  Gene/Insert name: GtCCR1 (alt name: KU761994)
  Species: Guillardia theta
  Insert size (bp): 900
  Tag / fusion protein: EYFP (C terminal on backbone)
  Cloning method: Restriction Enzyme; 5′ cloning site Unknown (unknown if destroyed)
Terms and licenses: Academic/Nonprofit Terms; Industry Terms: Not Available to Industry
How to cite: GtCCR1_EYFP_pcDNA3.1 was a gift from John Spudich (Addgene plasmid # 159120 ; http://n2t.net/addgene:159120 ; RRID:Addgene_159120)
