>Addgene plasmid #159120 | GtCCR1_EYFP_pcDNA3.1 | depositor partial sequence | sequence record 307418 | GtCCR1 rhodopsin domain
ATGGTCGAGAGCTCCGCCGTCATCGCCGCCAACTGGATCAGCTTTCTGGTGATCGCCGGCAGCTTTGTCG
TGCTGTGCTTCATCTCCCTGAGATACAAGGGCCCCGGAGGCAATGAGAACTACTACAATGGCTTCAGGGA
GCAGAACATGCTGACAGTGATCATCAACCTGTGGTGCGCCCTGGCCTACTTCGCCAAGGTGCTGCAGAGC
CACAGCGACGACGATGGCTTCGTGCCCCTCACCAAGATCCCTTACCTGGACTACGCCACCACATGCCCTC
TGCTGACCCTGGACCTGATGTGGTGCCTCGACGCCCCTTACAAGATCACATCCGCCGTCCTGGTGTTCAC
CGTGATGATCACAGGAGTGGCCTGTTCCCTGGCCGTGGCCCCTTACAGCTTTTACTGGTTCGCCATGGGC
ATGGTCCTGTTCATCTTCACATACGTGCTCATGCTGAGCATCGTCAGAGAGAGGCTGGAGTTCATTACCC
AGTGTGCCCACGACTCCAATGCCAAAAGGTCCATCAAGCACCTGAAGGCCGCCGTGATCATCTACTTCGG
CATCTGGCCCATCTTCGCCATCCTCTGGCTGCTGAGCTACAGAGCCGCCAACGTGATCAGCAACGACACA
AACCACATCCTGCACTGCATCCTGGACGTGATCGCTAAAAGCTGCTTCGGCTTCGTGCTGCTGCACTTCA
AGATGTACTTCGACAAGAAGCTGCTGGAGAGCGGAGTGCATGAGGATGAGTTTGCCGAGTACTCCAAGGA
GGTGTCCAAGCACAGAGAGGAGAAGCCCTGGAGGAAGACCGCCAGCAGCTACCCTGAGTCCGACTACGAC
GAGCCTGTGTACATGAACGGCGAGGACCTGAACCTGAACGACCCCCCCGCTTGGGGCGGC
